>Addgene plasmid #174322 | pMal-SLFN2 | addgene full sequence | sequence record 345153 | Addgene NGS Result
ATACGCAAACCGCCTCTCCCCGCGCGTTGGCCGATTCATTAATGCAGCTGGCACGACAGGTTTCCCGACT
GGAAAGCGGGCAGTGAGCGCAACGCAATTAATGTAAGTTAGCTCACTCATTAGGCACAATTCTCATGTTT
GACAGCTTATCATCGACTGCACGGTGCACCAATGCTTCTGGCGTCAGGCAGCCATCGGAAGCTGTGGTAT
GGCTGTGCAGGTCGTAAATCACTGCATAATTCGTGTCGCTCAAGGCGCACTCCCGTTCTGGATAATGTTT
TTTGCGCCGACATCATAACGGTTCTGGCAAATATTCTGAAATGAGCTGTTGACAATTAATCATCGGCTCG
TATAATGTGTGGAATTGTGAGCGGATAACAATTTCACACAGGAAACAGCCAGTCCGTTTAGGTGTTTTCA
CGAGCACTTCACCAACAAGGACCATAGCATATGAAAACTGAAGAAGGTAAACTGGTAATCTGGATTAACG
GCGATAAAGGCTATAACGGTCTCGCTGAAGTCGGTAAGAAATTCGAGAAAGATACCGGAATTAAAGTCAC
CGTTGAGCATCCGGATAAACTGGAAGAGAAATTCCCACAGGTTGCGGCAACTGGCGATGGCCCTGACATT
ATCTTCTGGGCACACGACCGCTTTGGTGGCTACGCTCAATCTGGCCTGTTGGCTGAAATCACCCCGGACA
AAGCGTTCCAGGACAAGCTGTATCCGTTTACCTGGGATGCCGTACGTTACAACGGCAAGCTGATTGCTTA
CCCGATCGCTGTTGAAGCGTTATCGCTGATTTATAACAAAGATCTGCTGCCGAACCCGCCAAAAACCTGG
GAAGAGATCCCGGCGCTGGATAAAGAACTGAAAGCGAAAGGTAAGAGCGCGCTGATGTTCAACCTGCAAG
AACCGTACTTCACCTGGCCGCTGATTGCTGCTGACGGGGGTTATGCGTTCAAGTATGAAAACGGCAAGTA
CGACATTAAAGACGTGGGCGTGGATAACGCTGGCGCGAAAGCGGGTCTGACCTTCCTGGTTGACCTGATT
AAAAACAAACACATGAATGCAGACACCGATTACTCCATCGCAGAAGCTGCCTTTAATAAAGGCGAAACAG
CGATGACCATCAACGGCCCGTGGGCATGGTCCAACATCGACACCAGCAAAGTGAATTATGGTGTAACGGT
ACTGCCGACCTTCAAGGGTCAACCATCCAAACCGTTCGTTGGCGTGCTGAGCGCAGGTATTAACGCCGCC
AGTCCGAACAAAGAGCTGGCAAAAGAGTTCCTCGAAAACTATCTGCTGACTGATGAAGGTCTGGAAGCGG
TTAATAAAGACAAACCGCTGGGTGCCGTAGCGCTGAAGTCTTACGAGGAAGAGTTGGCGAAAGATCCACG
TATTGCCGCCACTATGGAAAACGCCCAGAAAGGTGAAATCATGCCGAACATCCCGCAGATGTCCGCTTTC
TGGTATGCCGTGCGTACTGCGGTGATCAACGCCGCCAGCGGTCGTCAGACTGTCGATGAAGCCCTGAAAG
ACGCGCAGACTAATTCGAGCTCGAACAACAACAACAATAACAATAACAACAACCTCGGGGATGACGATGA
CAAGGTACCGGAATTCATGGGTACTAGACTTGAGGCAACTGAGCAAAGCAACCACAGAACTCAGAGGAAT
GACATTCAGCTGGAAAATGCAAAGGCTGCTGGGAAAATGGGCATCAGTGTTGATCTGGAAGCCAAATATG
CTAAGCTGGGTCTAAATCTCGGAGCAATCACTTTTGGAGAGAAGGATAGGAAGAAAATGAAGAATTCTCA
CCTCAGAAAACAGGAGAATGCAAACATCTCTCTAGCTGTATGTGCTCTCCTGAATTCGGGAGGTGGAGCA
ATCAAGGTTAAAATTGAAAATGAAAATTATAGTCTCACTAGGGATGGCCTGGGACTAGATTTGGAAGCCT
CTCTTTGTAAATGTCTGCCCTTTGTCCAGTGGCACCTGGACTTCACGGAGAGCGAAGGCTACATTTATAT
CTACGTGAAATCGTGGAGCCAAGAAATCTTTGGGCTGCCTATTGGCACCCTAAGAACCAATTTGTATGTA
AGGAGCATGTCATCTTCTGTACAAGTGAGCGCCGCTGCTGCCCTGGAATTTCTCCAGGACCTGGAGGAAA
CTGGAGGGAGACCCTGTGTCAGACCAGAGTTGCCTGCAAGCATAGCCTTCCCTGAAGTGGAAGGAGAATG
GCACCTGGAGGATTTGGCTGCTGCATTGTTTAACAGGACAGAATTTCAGTACGAGGAAACTTTCCCCTTT
ACCAGATCCAGATATGTTGAAGTTACATTGCTTTCAGCGAAACGCCTGCGAAAACGCATCAAAGAGCTCC
TCCCTCAAACTGTTTCTGCTTTTGCAAACACGGATGGGGGATTTTTGTTCATTGGTTTGGATGGCAAAAC
CCAGCAAATTATTGGTTTTGAAGCAGAGAAGAGCGATCTCGTGCTTCTAGAGAGTGAAATAGAAAAGCAC
ATCCGGCAGCTGCCTGTCACTCACTTCTGTGAGGAGAAGGAGAAGATCAAGTACACGTGCAAATTCATCG
AAGTGCACAAATCCGGAGCTGTGTGTGCATATGTGTGTGCGCTCAGAGTGGAGAGATTCTGCTGTGCAGT
ATTCGCTGCAGAGCCCGAGTCCTGGCATGTGGAAGGCGGCTGTGTGAAGAGGTTTACCACAGAGGAATGG
GTGAAACTCCAGATGAATGCCCCATCAGGTTGAAAGCTTGGCACTGGCCGTCGTTTTACAACGTCGTGAC
TGGGAAAACCCTGGCGTTACCCAACTTAATCGCCTTGCAGCACATCCCCCTTTCGCCAGCTGGCGTAATA
GCGAAGAGGCCCGCACCGATCGCCCTTCCCAACAGTTGCGCAGCCTGAATGGCGAATGGCAGCTTGGCTG
TTTTGGCGGATGAGATAAGATTTTCAGCCTGATACAGATTAAATCAGAACGCAGAAGCGGTCTGATAAAA
CAGAATTTGCCTGGCGGCAGTAGCGCGGTGGTCCCACCTGACCCCATGCCGAACTCAGAAGTGAAACGCC
GTAGCGCCGATGGTAGTGTGGGGTCTCCCCATGCGAGAGTAGGGAACTGCCAGGCATCAAATAAAACGAA
AGGCTCAGTCGAAAGACTGGGCCTTTCGTTTTATCTGTTGTTTGTCGGTGAACGCTCTCCTGAGTAGGAC
AAATCCGCCGGGAGCGGATTTGAACGTTGCGAAGCAACGGCCCGGAGGGTGGCGGGCAGGACGCCCGCCA
TAAACTGCCAGGCATCAAATTAAGCAGAAGGCCATCCTGACGGATGGCCTTTTTGCGTTTCTACAAACTC
TTTTGTTTATTTTTCTAAATACATTCAAATATGTATCCGCTCATGAGACAATAACCCTGATAAATGCTTC
AATAATATTGAAAAAGGAAGAGTATGAGTATTCAACATTTCCGTGTCGCCCTTATTCCCTTTTTTGCGGC
ATTTTGCCTTCCTGTTTTTGCTCACCCAGAAACGCTGGTGAAAGTAAAAGATGCTGAAGATCAGTTGGGT
GCACGAGTGGGTTACATCGAACTGGATCTCAACAGCGGTAAGATCCTTGAGAGTTTTCGCCCCGAAGAAC
GTTTCCCAATGATGAGCACTTTTAAAGTTCTGCTATGTGGCGCGGTATTATCCCGTGTTGACGCCGGGCA
AGAGCAACTCGGTCGCCGCATACACTATTCTCAGAATGACTTGGTTGAGTACTCACCAGTCACAGAAAAG
CATCTTACGGATGGCATGACAGTAAGAGAATTATGCAGTGCTGCCATAACCATGAGTGATAACACTGCGG
CCAACTTACTTCTGACAACGATCGGAGGACCGAAGGAGCTAACCGCTTTTTTGCACAACATGGGGGATCA
TGTAACTCGCCTTGATCGTTGGGAACCGGAGCTGAATGAAGCCATACCAAACGACGAGCGTGACACCACG
ATGCCTGTAGCAATGGCAACAACGTTGCGCAAACTATTAACTGGCGAACTACTTACTCTAGCTTCCCGGC
AACAATTAATAGACTGGATGGAGGCGGATAAAGTTGCAGGACCACTTCTGCGCTCGGCCCTTCCGGCTGG
CTGGTTTATTGCTGATAAATCTGGAGCCGGTGAGCGTGGGTCTCGCGGTATCATTGCAGCACTGGGGCCA
GATGGTAAGCCCTCCCGTATCGTAGTTATCTACACGACGGGGAGTCAGGCAACTATGGATGAACGAAATA
GACAGATCGCTGAGATAGGTGCCTCACTGATTAAGCATTGGTAACTGTCAGACCAAGTTTACTCATATAT
ACTTTAGATTGATT
[38 nt withheld, positions 4355-4392]
A
[37 nt withheld, positions 4394-4430]
ATTTTGTTAAAATTCGCGTTAAATTTTTGTTAAATCAGCTCATTTTTTAACCAATAGGCCGAAATCGGCA
AAATCCCTTATAAATCAAAAGAATAGACCGAGATAGGGT
[37 nt withheld, positions 4540-4576]
AAAGAACGTGGACTCCAACGTCAAAGG
[141 nt withheld, positions 4604-4744]
G
[125 nt withheld, positions 4746-4870]
AAAGGATCTAGGTGAAGATCCTTTTTGATAATCTCATGACCAAAATCCCTTAACGTGAGTTTTCGTTCCA
CTGAGCGTCAGACCCCGTAGAAAAGATCAAAGGATCTTCTTGAGATCCTTTTTTTCTGCGCGTAATCTGC
TGCTTGCAAACAAAAAAACCACCGCTACCAGCGGTGGTTTGTTTGCCGGATCAAGAGCTACCAACTCTTT
TTCCGAAGGTAACTGGCTTCAGCAGAGCGCAGATACCAAATACTGTCCTTCTAGTGTAGCCGTAGTTAGG
CCACCACTTCAAGAACTCTGTAGCACCGCCTACATACCTCGCTCTGCTAATCCTGTTACCAGTGGCTGCT
GCCAGTGGCGATAAGTCGTGTCTTACCGGGTTGGACTCAAGACGATAGTTACCGGATAAGGCGCAGCGGT
CGGGCTGAACGGGGGGTTCGTGCACAGAGCCCAGCTTGGAGCGAACGACCTACACCGAACTGAGATACCT
ACAGCGTGAGCTATGAGAAAGCGCCACGCTTCCCGAAGGGAGAAAGGCGGACAGGTATCCGGTAAGCGGC
AGGGTCGGAACAGGAGAGCGCACGAGGGAGCTTCCAGGGGGAAACGCCTGGTATCTTTATAGTCCTGTCG
GGTTTCGCCACCTCTGACTTGAGCGTCGATTTTTGTGATGCTCGTCAGGGGGGCGGAGCCTATGGAAAAA
CGCCAGCAACGCGGCCTTTTTACGGTTCCTGGCCTTTTGCTGGCCTTTTGCTCACATGTTCTTTCCTGCG
TTATCCCCTGATTCTGTGGATAACCGTATTACCGCCTTTGAGTGAGCTGATACCGCTCGCCGCAGCCGAA
CGACCGAGCGCAGCGAGTCAGTGAGCGAGGAAGCGGAAGAGCGCCTGATGCGGTATTTTCTCCTTACGCA
TCTGTGCGGTATTTCACACCGCATATATGGTGCACTCTCAGTACAATCTGCTCTGATGCCGCATAGTTAA
GCCAGTATACACTCCGCTATCGCTACGTGACTGGGTCATGGCTGCGCCCCGACACCCGCCAACACCCGCT
GACGCGCCCTGACGGGCTTGTCTGCTCCCGGCATCCGCTTACAGACAAGCTGTGACCGTCTCCGGGAGCT
GCATGTGTCAGAGGTTTTCACCGTCATCACCGAAACGCGCGAGGCAGCTGCGGTAAAGCTCATCAGCGTG
GTCGTGCAGCGATTCACAGATGTCTGCCTGTTCATCCGCGTCCAGCTCGTTGAGTTTCTCCAGAAGCGTT
AATGTCTGGCTTCTGATAAAGCGGGCCATGTTAAGGGCGGTTTTTTCCTGTTTGGTCACTGATGCCTCCG
TGTAAGGGGGATTTCTGTTCATGGGGGTAATGATACCGATGAAACGAGAGAGGATGCTCACGATACGGGT
TACTGATGATGAACATGCCCGGTTACTGGAACGTTGTGAGGGTAAACAACTGGCGGTATGGATGCGGCGG
GACCAGAGAAAAATCACTCAGGGTCAATGCCAGCGCTTCGTTAATACAGATGTAGGTGTTCCACAGGGTA
GCCAGCAGCATCCTGCGATGCAGATCCGGAACATAATGGTGCAGGGCGCTGACTTCCGCGTTTCCAGACT
TTACGAAACACGGAAACCGAAGACCATTCATGTTGTTGCTCAGGTCGCAGACGTTTTGCAGCAGCAGTCG
CTTCACGTTCGCTCGCGTATCGGTGATTCATTCTGCTAACCAGTAAGGCAACCCCGCCAGCCTAGCCGGG
TCCTCAACGACAGGAGCACGATCATGCGCACCCGTGGCCAGGACCCAACGCTGCCCGAAATTCCGACACC
ATCGAATGGTGCAAAACCTTTCGCGGTATGGCATGATAGCGCCCGGAAGAGAGTCAATTCAGGGTGGTGA
ATGTGAAACCAGTAACGTTATACGATGTCGCAGAGTATGCCGGTGTCTCTTATCAGACCGTTTCCCGCGT
GGTGAACCAGGCCAGCCACGTTTCTGCGAAAACGCGGGAAAAAGTGGAAGCGGCGATGGCGGAGCTGAAT
TACATTCCCAACCGCGTGGCACAACAACTGGCGGGCAAACAGTCGTTGCTGATTGGCGTTGCCACCTCCA
GTCTGGCCCTGCACGCGCCGTCGCAAATTGTCGCGGCGATTAAATCTCGCGCCGATCAACTGGGTGCCAG
CGTGGTGGTGTCGATGGTAGAACGAAGCGGCGTCGAAGCCTGTAAAGCGGCGGTGCACAATCTTCTCGCG
CAACGCGTCAGTGGGCTGATCATTAACTATCCGCTGGATGACCAGGATGCCATTGCTGTGGAAGCTGCCT
GCACTAATGTTCCGGCGTTATTTCTTGATGTCTCTGACCAGACACCCATCAACAGTATTATTTTCTCCCA
TGAAGACGGTACGCGACTGGGCGTGGAGCATCTGGTCGCATTGGGTCACCAGCAAATCGCGCTGTTAGCG
GGCCCATTAAGTTCTGTCTCGGCGCGTCTGCGTCTGGCTGGCTGGCATAAATATCTCACTCGCAATCAAA
TTCAGCCGATAGCGGAACGGGAAGGCGACTGGAGTGCCATGTCCGGTTTTCAACAAACCATGCAAATGCT
GAATGAGGGCATCGTTCCCACTGCGATGCTGGTTGCCAACGATCAGATGGCGCTGGGCGCAATGCGCGCC
ATTACCGAGTCCGGGCTGCGCGTTGGTGCGGATATCTCAGTAGTGGGATACGACGATACCGAAGACAGCT
CATGTTATATCCCGCCGTTAACCACCATCAAACAGGATTTTCGCCTGCTGGGGCAAACCAGCGTGGACCG
CTTGCTGCAACTCTCTCAGGGCCAGGCGGTGAAGGGCAATCAGCTGTTGCCCGTCTCACTGGTGAAAAGA
AAAACCACCCTGGCGCCCA
Features (pLannotate 1.2.2; 19 found; start..end, strand, type, name):
     99..120     +  protein_bind   CAP binding site: CAP binding activates transcription in the presence of cAMP. E. coli catabolite activator protein
    139..156     +  promoter       tet promoter (fragment): E. coli promoter for tetracycline efflux protein gene
    329..357     +  promoter       tac promoter: strong E. coli promoter; hybrid between the trp and lac UV5 promoters
    365..381     +  protein_bind   lac operator: The lac repressor binds to the lac operator to inhibit transcription in E. coli. This inhibition can be relieved by adding lactose or isopropyl-β-D-thiogalactopyranoside (IPTG). lac repressor encoded by lacI
    451..1551    +  CDS            MBP: maltose binding protein from E. coli; malE (mutated); This version of the gene does not encode a signal sequence, so MBP will remain in the cytosol.
   1717..2751    +  CDS            SLFN12 (fragment): SLN12_HUMAN - Experimental evidence at protein level: Swiss-Prot protein existence level 1. From Homo sapiens (Human).
   2772..2926    +  CDS            lacZα (fragment): LacZα fragment of β-galactosidase; lacZ fragment
   3019..3134    +  ncRNA          5S rRNA: Accession: RF00001 - 5S ribosomal RNA
   3138..3224    +  terminator     rrnB T1 terminator: Escherichia coli rrnB; transcription terminator T1 from the E. coli rrnB gene
   3316..3343    +  terminator     rrnB T2 terminator: transcription terminator T2 from the E. coli rrnB gene
   3362..3453    +  promoter       AmpR promoter: bla
   3454..4314    +  CDS            AmpR: β-lactamase; bla; confers resistance to ampicillin, carbenicillin, and related antibiotics
   4356..4869    -  rep_origin     M13 ori (sequence partly withheld): M13 bacteriophage origin of replication; arrow indicates direction of (+) strand synthesis
   4980..5568    +  rep_origin     ori: high-copy-number ColE1/pMB1/pBR322/pUC origin of replication
   5754..5896    -  misc_feature   bom: basis of mobility region from pBR322
   5998..6189    -  CDS            rop: Rop protein, which maintains plasmids at low copy number; rop
   6206..6586    +  CDS            YPB1_ECOLX: Protein predicted: Swiss-Prot protein existence level 4. From Escherichia coli.
   6685..6762    +  promoter       lacIq promoter: lacI (mutant); In the lacIq allele, a single base change in the promoter boosts expression of the lacI gene about 10-fold.
   6763..86      +  CDS            lacI (across the origin): lac repressor; lacI; The lac repressor binds to the lac operator to inhibit transcription in E. coli. This inhibition can be relieved by adding lactose or isopropyl-β-D-thiogalactopyranoside (IPTG).
