[The description below was written by a language model from this plasmid's Addgene catalogue record and pLannotate feature annotations shown in this document.]
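Description:
pMal-SLFN2 is a bacterial expression plasmid built on the NEB pMal backbone for producing mouse SLFN2 (Slfn2, also called Shlf2) as a fusion to maltose-binding protein in E. coli. The sequenced plasmid is 7,759 nt and is selected with ampicillin through a bla (AmpR) cassette. It replicates from a ColE1/pMB1-type origin. The rop gene and the pBR322 bom region are also present, which fits the catalogue's low-copy designation even though the automated annotation labels the origin generically as high-copy. An M13 phage origin is also present, which in principle allows single-stranded DNA production with helper phage.

Expression is driven by the hybrid tac promoter followed by a lac operator. The plasmid carries its own lacI gene under the lacIq promoter, so transcription stays repressed until it is induced with IPTG. The malE-derived MBP coding sequence lacks a signal peptide, so the fusion protein should remain in the cytoplasm. The 1,137 bp SLFN2 insert was cloned downstream of MBP between EcoRI and HindIII sites, which places MBP at the N terminus. The feature table labels this region as a fragment of human SLFN12, but this most likely reflects homology-based matching to a related Schlafen family member rather than the actual identity of the insert, which the catalogue records as mouse. A residual lacZα fragment follows the insert, and the rrnB T1 and T2 terminators then end transcription.

MBP typically improves solubility and allows amylose-affinity purification, so the construct is suited to making recombinant SLFN2 for biochemical work. The associated study concerns SLFN2 protection of tRNAs from stress-induced cleavage in T cell immunity.
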