Addgene plasmid #174322: pMal-SLFN2
Purpose: Bacterial expression of MBP-tagged mouse SLFN2
Depositing lab: Bruce Beutler. Depositing organization: University of Texas Southwestern Medical Center. Publication: SLFN2 protection of tRNAs from stress-induced cleavage is essential for T cell-mediated immunity. Yue T, Zhan X, Zhang D, Jain R, Wang KW, Choi JH, Misawa T, Su L, Quan J, Hildebrand S, Xu D, Li X, Turer E, Sun L, Moresco EMY, Beutler B. Science. 2021 May 14;372(6543). pii: 372/6543/eaba4220. doi: 10.1126/science.aba4220. PubMed 33986151.
Backbone
  Vector backbone: pMal
  Backbone manufacturer: NEB
  Vector type: Bacterial Expression
Growth in bacteria
  Bacterial resistance: Ampicillin, 100 μg/mL
  Growth temperature: 37°C
  Growth strain: DH5alpha
  Copy number: Low Copy
Gene/Insert
  Gene/Insert name: SLFN2 (alt names: Shl; Shlf2)
  Species: M. musculus (mouse)
  Insert size (bp): 1137
  Entrez Gene: Slfn2 (a.k.a. Shlf2)
  Promoter: tac promoter
  Tag / fusion protein: MBP (N terminal on backbone)
  Cloning method: Restriction Enzyme; 5′ cloning site EcorI (unknown if destroyed); 3′ cloning site HindIII (unknown if destroyed)
  Sequencing primers: 5′ GATGAAGCCCTGAAAGACGCGCAG; 3′ GCGGGCCTCTTCGCTATTAC
Terms and licenses: Academic/Nonprofit Terms; Industry Terms: Not Available to Industry
How to cite: pMal-SLFN2 was a gift from Bruce Beutler (Addgene plasmid # 174322 ; http://n2t.net/addgene:174322 ; RRID:Addgene_174322)
